>Addgene plasmid #225281 | pGP-Tn7-PcL | addgene full sequence | sequence record 457263 | Addgene NGS Result
TGGCAGGGCGGGGCGTAATTTTTTTAAGGCAGTTATTGGTGCCCTTAAACGCCTGGTTGCTACGCCTGAA
TAAGTGATAATAAGCGGATGAATGGCAGAAATTCGAAAGCAAATTCGACCCATCCATTGCTGTTGACAAA
GGGAATCAGGGGATCTTGAAGTTCCTATTCCGAAGTTCCTATTCTCTAGAAAGTATAGGAACTTCAGAGC
GCTTTTGAAGCTAATTCGATCATGCATGAGCTCACTAGTGGATCCCCCAATAGGCGTATCACGAGGCCCT
TTCGTCTTCACCTCGAGGATAAATATCTAACACCGTGCGTGTTGACTATTTTACCTCTGGCGGTGATAAT
GGTTGCATGTACTAGAATTCCGGTACCCGGGCGATATCTAGAGACGCGTACCAGGCATGCAAGCTTGGCG
GCCGCGCAGGCCAACCAGATAAGTGAAATCTAGTTCCAAACTATTTTGTCATTTTTAATTTTCGTATTAG
CTTACGACGCTACACCCAGTTCCCATCTATTTTGTCACTCTTCCCTAAATAATCCTTAAAAACTCCATTT
CCACCCCTCCCAGTTCCCAACTATTTTGTCCGCCCACAGCGGGGCATTTTTCTTCCTGTTATGTTTGGGC
GCTGCATTAATGAATCGGCCAACGCGCGGGGAGAGGCGGTTTGCGTATTGGGCGCTCTTCCGCTTCCTCG
CTCACTGACCCGCTGCGCTCGGTCGTTCGGCTGCGGCGAGCGGTATCAGCTCACTCAAAGGCGGTAATAC
GGTTATCCACAGAATCAGGGGATAACGCAGGAAAGAACATGTGAGCAAAAGGCCAGCAAAAGGCCAGGAA
CCGTAAAAAGGCCGCGTTGCTGGCGTTTTTCCATAGGCTCCGCCCCCCTGACGAGCATCACAAAAATCGA
CGCTCAAGTCAGAGGTGGCGAAACCCGACAGGACTATAAACTCGACCTGCAGATCTGCAGGTGGCACTTT
TCGGGGAAATGTGCGCGGAACCCCTATTTGTTTATTTTTCTAAATACATTCAAATATGTATCCGCTCATG
AGACAATAACCCTGATAAATGCTTCAATAATATTGAAAAAGGAAGAGTATGAGTATTCAACATTTCCGTG
TCGCCCTTATTCCCTTTTTTGCGGCATTTTGCCTTCCTGTTTTTGCTCACCCAGAAACGCTGGTGAAAGT
AAAAGATGCTGAAGATCAGTTGGGTGCACGAGTGGGTTACATCGAACTGGATCTCAACAGCGGTAAGATC
CTTGAGAGTTTTCGCCCCGAAGAACGTTTTCCAATGATGAGCACTTTTAAAGTTCTGCTATGTGGCGCGG
TATTATCCCGTGTTGACGCCGGGCAAGAGCAACTCGGTCGCCGCATACACTATTCTCAGAATGACTTGGT
TGAGTACTCACCAGTCACAGAAAAGCATCTTACGGATGGCATGACAGTAAGAGAATTATGCAGTGCTGCC
ATAACCATGAGTGATAACACTGCGGCCAACTTACTTCTGACAACGATCGGAGGACCGAAGGAGCTAACCG
CTTTTTTGCACAACATGGGGGATCATGTAACTCGCCTTGATCGTTGGGAACCGGAGCTGAATGAAGCCAT
ACCAAACGACGAGCGTGACACCACGATGCCTGCAGCAATGGCAACAACGTTGCGCAAACTATTAACTGGC
GAACTACTTACTCTAGCTTCCCGGCAACAATTAATAGACTGGATGGAGGCGGATAAAGTTGCAGGACCAC
TTCTGCGCTCGGCCCTTCCGGCTGGCTGGTTTATTGCTGATAAATCTGGAGCCGGTGAGCGTGGGTCTCG
CGGTATCATTGCAGCACTGGGGCCAGATGGTAAGCCCTCCCGTATCGTAGTTATCTACACGACGGGGAGT
CAGGCAACTATGGATGAACGAAATAGACAGATCGCTGAGATAGGTGCCTCACTGATTAAGCATTGGTAAC
TGTCAGACCAAGTTTACTCATATATACTTTAGATTGATTTATGGTGCACTCTCAGTACAATCTGCTCTGA
TGCCGCATAGTTAAGCCAGTATACACTCCGCTATCGCTACGTGACTGGGTCATGGCTGCGCCCCGACACC
CGCCAACACCCGCTGACGCGCCCTGACGGGCTTGTCTGCTCCCGGCATCCGCTTACAGACAAGCTGTGAC
CGTCTCCGGGAGCTGCATGTGTCAGAGGTTTTCACCGTCATCACCGAAACGCGCGAGGCAGCAAGGAGAT
GGCGCCCAACAGTCCCCCGGCCACGGGGCCTGCCACCATACCCACGCCGAAACAAGCGCTCATGAGCCCG
AAGTGGCGAGCCCGATCTTCCCCATCGGTGATGTCGGCGATATAGGCGCCAGCAACCGCACCTGTGGCGC
CGGTGATGCCGGCCACGATGCGTCCGGCGTAGAGGATCCTTTTTGTCCGGTGTTGGGTTGAAGGTGAAGC
CGGTCGGGGCCGCAGCGGGGGCCGGCTTTTCAGCCTTGCCCCCCTGCTTCGGCCGCCGTGGCTCCGGCGT
CTTGGGTGCCGGCGCGGGTTCCGCAGCCTTGGCCTGCGGTGCGGGCACATCGGCGGGCTTGGCCTTGATG
TGCCGCCTGGCGTGCGAGCGGAACGTCTCGTAGGAGAACTTGACCTTCCCCGTTTCCCGCATGTGCTCCC
AAATGGTGACGAGCGCATAGCCGGACGCTAACGCCGCCTCGACATCCGCCCTCACCGCCAGGAACGCAAC
CGCAGCCTCATCACGCCGGCGCTTCTTGGCCGCGCGGGATTCAACCCACTCGGCCAGCTCGTCGGTGTAG
CTCTTTGGCATCGTCTCTCGCCTGTCCCCTCAGTTCAGTAATTTCCTGCATTTGCCTGTTTCCAGTCGGT
AGATATTCCACAAAACAGCAGGGAAGCAGCGCTTTTCCGCTGCATAACCCTGCTTCGGGGTCATTATAGC
GATTTTTTCGGTATATCCATCCTTTTTCGCACGATATACAGGATTTTGCCAAAGGGTTCGTGTAGACTTT
CCTTGGTGTATCCAACGGCGTCAGCCGGGCAGGATAGGTGAAGTAGGCCCACCCGCGAGCGGGTGTTCCT
TCTTCACTGTCCCTTATTCGCACCTGGCGGTGCTCAACGGGAATCCTGCTCTGCGAGGCTGGCCGGCTAC
CGCCGGCGTAACAGATGAGGGCAAGCGGATGGCTGATGAAACCAAGCCAACCAGGAAGGGCAGCCCACCT
ATCAAGGTGTACTGCCTTCCAGACGAACGAAGAGCGATTGAGGAAAAGGCGGCGGCGGCCGGCATGAGCC
TGTCGGCCTACCTGCTGGCCGTCGGCCAGGGCTACAAAATCACGGGCGTCGTGGACTATGAGCACGTCCG
CGAGCTGGCCCGCATCAATGGCGACCTGGGCCGCCTGGGCGGCCTGCTGAAACTCTGGCTCACCGACGAC
CCGCGCACGGCGCGGTTCGGTGATGCCACGATCCTCGCCCTGCTGGCGAAGATCGAAGAGAAGCAGGACG
AGCTTGGCAAGGTCATGATGGGCGTGGTCCGCCCGAGGGCAGAGCCATGACTTTTTTAGCCGCTAAAACG
GCCGGGGGGTGCGCGTGATTGCCAAGCACGTCCCCATGCGCTCCATCAAGAAGAGCGACTTCGCGGAGCT
GGTGAAGTACATCACCGACGAGCAAGGCAAGACCGAGCGCCTGGGTCACGTGCGCGTCACGAACTGCGAG
GCAAACACCCTGCCCGCTGTCATGGCCGAGGTGATGGCGACCCAGCACGGCAACACCCGTTCCGAGGCCG
ACAAGACCTATCACCTGCTGGTTAGCTTCCGCGCGGGAGAGAAGCCCGACGCGGAGACGTTGCGCGCGAT
TGAGGACCGCATCTGCGCTGGGCTTGGCTTCGCCGAGCATCAGCGCGTCAGTGCCGTGCATCACGACACC
GACAACCTGCACATCCATATCGCCATCAACAAGATTCACCCGACCCGAAACACCATCCATGAGCCGTATC
GGGCCTACCGCGCCCTCGCTGACCTCTGCGCGACGCTCGAACGGGACTACGGGCTTGAGCGTGACAATCA
CGAAACGCGGCAGCGCGTTTCCGAGAACCGCGCGAACGACATGGAGCGGCACGCGGGCGTGGAAAGCCTG
GTCGGCTGGATCCGGCCACGATGCGTCCGGCGTAGAGGATCTGAAGATCAGCAGTTCAACCTGTTGATAG
TACGTACTAAGCTCTCATGTTTCACGTACTAAGCTCTCATGTTTAACGTACTAAGCTCTCATGTTTAACG
AACTAAACCCTCATGGCTAACGTACTAAGCTCTCATGGCTAACGTACTAAGCTCTCATGTTTCACGTACT
AAGCTCTCATGTTTGAACAATAAAATTAATATAAATCAGCAACTTAAATAGCCTCTAAGGTTTTAAGTTT
TATAAGAAAAAAAAGAATATATAAGGCTTTTAAAGCTTTTAAGGTTTAACGGTTGTGGACAACAAGCCAG
GGATGTAACGCACTGAGAAGCCCTTAGAGCCTCTCAAAGCAATTTTGAGTGACACAGGAACACTTAACGG
CTGACATGGGAATTGTACCGCACAGATGCGTAAGGAGAAAATACCGCATCAGGCGCCATTCGCCATTCAG
GCTGCGCAACTGTTGGGAAGGGCGATCGGTGCGGGCCTCTTCGCTATTACGCCAGCTAGAGGACCAGCCG
CGTAACCTGGCAAAATCGGTTACGGTTGAGTAATAAATGGATGCCCTGCGTAAGCGGGTGTGGGCGGACA
ATAAAGTCTTAAACTGAACAAAATAGATCTAAACTATGACAATAAAGTCTTAAACTAGACAGAATAGTTG
TAAACTGAAATCAGTCCAGTTATGCTGTGAAAAAGCATACTGGACTTTTGTTATGGCTAAAGCAAACTCT
TCATTTTCTGAAGTGCAAATTGCCCGTCGTATTAAAGAGGGGCGTGGGGTTCGAGGTCGACGGTATCGAT
AAGCTAGCTTAATTAGCTGAGCTTGGACTCCTGTTGATAGATCCAGTAATGACCTCAGAACTCCATCTGG
ATTTGTTCAGAACGCTCGGTTGCCGCCGGGCGTTTTTTATTGGTGAGAATCCAAGCTAGACTGCGATGAG
TGGCAGGGCGGGGCGTAATTTTTTTAAGGCAGTTATTGGTGCCCTTAAACGCCTGGGGTAATGACTCTCT
AGCTTGAGGCATCAAATAAAACGAAAGGCTCAGTCGAAAGACTGGGCCTTTCGTTTTATCTGTTGTTTGT
CGGTGAACGCTCTCCTGAGTAGGACAAATCCGCCGCTAGGAGCTTGCGGCCCGGACGATCGAATTGGGGA
TCTTGAAGTACCTATTCCGAAGTTCCTATTCTCTAGAAAGTATAGGAACTTCAGAGCGCTTTTGAAGCTG
ATGTGCTTAAAAACTTACTCAATGGAATAATTCTAGATGGGCCAACTTTTGGCGAAAATGAGACGTTGAT
CGGCACGTAAGAGGTTCCAACTTTCACCATAATGAAATAAGATCACTACCGGGCGTATTTTTTGAGTTAT
CGAGATTTTCAGGAGCTAAGGAAGCTAAAATGGAGAAAAAAATCACTGGATATACCACCGTTGATATATC
CCAATGGCATCGTAAAGAACATTTTGAGGCATTTCAGTCAGTTGCTCAATGTACCTATAACCAGACCGTT
CAGCTGGATATTACGGCCTTTTTAAAGACCGTAAAGAAAAATAAGCACAAGTTTTATCCGGCCTTTATTC
ACATTCTTGCCCGCCTGATGAATGCTCATCCGGAGTTCCGTATGGCAATGAAAGACGGTGAGCTGGTGAT
ATGGGATAGTGTTCACCCTTGTTACACCGTTTTCCATGAGCAAACTGAAACGTTTTCATCGCTCTGGAGT
GAATACCACGACGATTTCCGGCAGTTTCTACACATATATTCGCAAGATGTGGCGTGTTACGGTGAAAACC
TGGCCTATTTCCCTAAAGGGTTTATTGAGAATATGTTTTTCGTCTCAGCCAATCCCTGGGTGAGTTTCAC
CAGTTTTGATTTAAACGTGGCCAATATGGACAACTTCTTCGCCCCCGTTTTCACCATGGGCAAATATTAT
ACGCAAGGCGACAAGGTGCTGATGCCGCTGGCGATTCAGGTTCATCATGCCGTTTGTGATGGCTTCCATG
TCGGCAGAATGCTTAATGAATTACAACAGTACTGCGATGAG
Features (pLannotate 1.2.2; 24 found; start..end, strand, type, name):
    158..205     +  protein_bind   FRT: FLP-mediated recombination occurs in the 8-bp core sequence TCTAGAAA (Turan and Bode, 2011). FLP recombinase from the Saccharomyces cerevisiae 2μ plasmid
    433..598     -  mobile_element Tn7L: mini-Tn7 element (left end of the Tn7 transposon) Tn7
    631..685     -  CDS            lacI (fragment): lac repressor; lacI; The lac repressor binds to the lac operator to inhibit transcription in E. coli. This inhibition can be relieved by adding lactose or isopropyl-β-D-thiogalactopyranoside (IPTG).
    868..950     -  rep_origin     ori (fragment): high-copy-number ColE1/pMB1/pBR322/pUC origin of replication
    994..1098    +  promoter       AmpR promoter: bla
   1099..1959    +  CDS            AmpR: β-lactamase; bla; confers resistance to ampicillin, carbenicillin, and related antibiotics
   2000..2090    -  misc_feature   bom (fragment): basis of mobility region from pBR322
   2192..2232    -  CDS            rop (fragment): Rop protein, which maintains plasmids at low copy number; rop
   2231..2419    -  CDS            TcR (fragment): tetracycline efflux protein; tet; confers resistance to tetracycline
   2410..2811    -  CDS            traK: TRAK4_ECOLX - Experimental evidence at protein level: Swiss-Prot protein existence level 1. From Escherichia coli.
   3037..3146    +  oriT           oriT: incP origin of transfer
   3179..3550    +  CDS            traJ: oriT-recognizing protein; traJ
   3588..4154    +  CDS            traI (fragment): TRAI6_ECOLX - Experimental evidence at protein level: Swiss-Prot protein existence level 1. The initiation process of transfer DNA synthesis requires the interaction of at least three plasmid-specific components (TraH, I, and J) at the transfer origin resulting in the assembly of a specialised nucleoprotein complex - the relaxosome. Site- and strand-specific cleavage at the transfer origin is dependent on TraI and TraJ. From Escherichia coli.
   4168..4556    +  rep_origin     R6K γ ori: γ replication origin from E. coli plasmid R6K; requires the R6K initiator protein pi for replication
   4566..4603    +  misc_feature   bom (fragment): basis of mobility region from pBR322
   4609..4677    -  CDS            lacZα (fragment): LacZα fragment of β-galactosidase; lacZ fragment
   4749..4947    -  mobile_element Tn7R (fragment): mini-Tn7 element (right end of the Tn7 transposon) Tn7
   4951..4975    -  misc_feature   MCS (fragment): pBluescript multiple cloning site
   4996..5090    +  terminator     lambda t0 terminator: transcription terminator from phage lambda
   5100..5129    +  CDS            CmR (fragment): chloramphenicol acetyltransferase confers resistance to chloramphenicol
   5193..5279    +  terminator     rrnB T1 terminator: Escherichia coli rrnB; transcription terminator T1 from the E. coli rrnB gene
   5339..5372    +  protein_bind   FRT (minimal): supports FLP-mediated excision but not integration (Turan and Bode, 2011) FLP recombinase from the Saccharomyces cerevisiae 2μ plasmid
   5457..5559    +  promoter       cat promoter: promoter of the E. coli cat gene encoding chloramphenicol acetyltransferase
   5560..15      +  CDS            cat (across the origin): CAT_ECOLX - Experimental evidence at protein level: Swiss-Prot protein existence level 1. This enzyme is an effector of chloramphenicol resistance in bacteria. From Escherichia coli. This protein is used as a marker in many commonly used cloning vectors, such as pACYC184.
