[The description below was written by a language model from this plasmid's Addgene catalogue record and pLannotate feature annotations shown in this document.]
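Description:
pGP-Tn7-PcL is an empty mini-Tn7 delivery vector derived from pGP-Tn7-Cm, built for placing a gene of interest in single copy at the chromosomal attTn7 site of bacteria and expressing it constitutively from the PcL promoter. The plasmid replicates from the R6K γ origin, which depends on the pi initiator protein, so it is maintained only in pir-carrying strains such as Pir1 and behaves as a suicide vector in ordinary recipients. An incP oriT with traJ, traK and a partial traI lies in the backbone and would allow conjugative mobilisation from a suitable donor. Selection is by ampicillin (bla, on the backbone) and chloramphenicol (cat, inside the transposon). The short lacI, ColE1 ori, rop, TcR, bom and lacZα fragments picked up by annotation appear to be remnants of earlier cloning steps rather than functional parts.

The transposable segment is bounded by the Tn7R and Tn7L ends. Within it sit lambda t0 and rrnB T1 transcription terminators, which help insulate the cargo region from read-through, and a cat cassette with its own promoter flanked by FRT sites, so the chloramphenicol marker can be removed by FLP recombinase after integration. The PcL promoter named in the catalogue entry was not picked up as a feature in the automated annotation, so its exact position is not given. Target genes are introduced by ligation-independent cloning. No Tn7 transposase genes are annotated, so transposition functions would presumably have to be supplied separately. The sequenced record is 6,201 nt, slightly shorter than the listed backbone size. The vector is intended for stable, plasmid-free constitutive expression, for example in complementation.
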