Addgene plasmid #225281: pGP-Tn7-PcL
Purpose: (Empty Backbone) Mini-Tn7 pGP-Tn7-Cm vector with constitutive PcL promoter for the constitutive expression of target genes inserted into the attTn7 chromosomal site.
Depositing lab: Mark Schembri. Depositing organization: University of Queensland. Publication: Modified Tn7 transposon vectors for controlled chromosomal gene expression. Chang C, Phan M-D, Schembri MA. Appl Environ Microbiol. 2024 Oct 23;90(10):e0155624. doi: 10.1128/aem.01556-24. Epub 2024 Sep 18. PubMed 39291982.
Backbone
  Vector backbone: pGP-Tn7-Cm
  Backbone size (bp): 6238
  Vector type: Bacterial Expression
  Promoter: Constitutive PcL promoter
Growth in bacteria
  Bacterial resistance: Chloramphenicol and Ampicillin, 25 & 100 μg/mL
  Growth temperature: 37°C
  Growth strain: Pir1
  Copy number: Unknown
Gene/Insert
  Cloning method: Ligation Independent Cloning
  Sequencing primers: 5′ GGGAATCAGGGGATCTTG; 3′ TGACAAAATAGATGGGAACTGG
Terms and licenses: Academic/Nonprofit Terms; Industry Terms: Not Available to Industry
How to cite: pGP-Tn7-PcL was a gift from Mark Schembri (Addgene plasmid # 225281 ; http://n2t.net/addgene:225281 ; RRID:Addgene_225281)
